>Addgene plasmid #199588 | pX330_EZH2gRNA16 | addgene full sequence | sequence record 392346 | Addgene Partial NGS Result
GAGGGCCTATTTCCCATGATTCCTTCATATTTGCATATACGATACAAGGCTGTTAGAGAGATAATTGGAA
TTAATTTGACTGTAAACACAAAGATATTAGTACAAAATACGTGACGTAGAAAGTAATAATTTCTTGGGTA
GTTTGCAGTTTTAAAATTATGTTTTAAAATGGACTATCATATGCTTACCGTAACTTGAAAGTATTTCGAT
TTCTTGGCTTTATATATCTTGTGGAAAGGACGAAACACCGTGACCAGTCACTATTTGCTGGTTTTAGAGC
TAGAAATAGCAAGTTAAAATAAGGCTAGTCCGTTATCAACTTGAAAAAGTGGCACCGAGTCGGTGCTTTT
TTGTTTTAGAGCTAGAAATAGCAAGTTAAAATAAGGCTAGTCCGTTTTTAGCGCGTGCGCCAATTCTGCA
GACAAATGGCTCTAGAGGTACCCGTTACATAACTTACGGTAAATGGCCCGCCTGGCTGACCGCCCAACGA
CCCCCGCCCATTGACGTCAATAGTAACGCCAATAGGGACTTTCCATTGACGTCAATGGGTGGAGTATTTA
CGGTAAACTGCCCACTTGGCAGTACATCAAGTGTATCATATGCCAAGTACGCCCCCTATTGACGTCAATG
ACGGTAAATGGCCCGCCTGGCATTGTGCCCAGTACATGACCTTATGGGACTTTCCTACTTGGCAGTACAT
CTACGTATTAGTCATCGCTATTACCATGGTCGAGGTGAGCCCCACGTTCTGCTTCACTCTCCCCATCTCC
CCCCCCTCCCCACCCCCAATTTTGTATTTATTTATTTTTTAATTATTTTGTGCAGCGATGGGGGCGGGGG
GGGGGGGGGGGCGCGCGCCAGGCGGGGCGGGGCGGGGCGAGGGGCGGGGCGGGGCGAGGCGGAGAGGTGC
GGCGGCAGCCAATCAGAGCGGCGCGCTCCGAAAGTTTCCTTTTATGGCGAGGCGGCGGCGGCGGCGGCCC
TATAAAAAGCGAAGCGCGCGGCGGGCGGGAGTCGCTGCGCGCTGCCTTCGCCCCGTGCCCCGCTCCGCCG
CCGCCTCGCGCCGCCCGCCCCGGCTCTGACTGACCGCGTTACTCCCACAGGTGAGCGGGCGGGACGGCCC
TTCTCCTCCGGGCTGTAATTAGCTGAGCAAGAGGTAAGGGTTTAAGGGATGGTTGGTTGGTGGGGTATTA
ATGTTTAATTACCTGGAGCACCTGCCTGAAATCACTTTTTTTCAGGTTGGACCGGTGCCACCATGGACTA
TAAGGACCACGACGGAGACTACAAGGATCATGATATTGATTACAAAGACGATGACGATAAGATGGCCCCA
AAGAAGAAGCGGAAGGTCGGTATCCACGGAGTCCCAGCAGCCGACAAGAAGTACAGCATCGGCCTGGACA
TCGGCACCAACTCTGTGGGCTGGGCCGTGATCACCGACGAGTACAAGGTGCCCAGCAAGAAATTCAAGGT
GCTGGGCAACACCGACCGGCACAGCATCAAGAAGAACCTGATCGGAGCCCTGCTGTTCGACAGCGGCGAA
ACAGCCGAGGCCACCCGGCTGAAGAGAACCGCCAGAAGAAGATACACCAGACGGAAGAACCGGATCTGCT
ATCTGCAAGAGATCTTCAGCAACGAGATGGCCAAGGTGGACGACAGCTTCTTCCACAGACTGGAAGAGTC
CTTCCTGGTGGAAGAGGATAAGAAGCACGAGCGGCACCCCATCTTCGGCAACATCGTGGACGAGGTGGCC
TACCACGAGAAGTACCCCACCATCTACCACCTGAGAAAGAAACTGGTGGACAGCACCGACAAGGCCGACC
TGCGGCTGATCTATCTGGCCCTGGCCCACATGATCAAGTTCCGGGGCCACTTCCTGATCGAGGGCGACCT
GAACCCCGACAACAGCGACGTGGACAAGCTGTTCATCCAGCTGGTGCAGACCTACAACCAGCTGTTCGAG
GAAAACCCCATCAACGCCAGCGGCGTGGACGCCAAGGCCATCCTGTCTGCCAGACTGAGCAAGAGCAGAC
GGCTGGAAAATCTGATCGCCCAGCTGCCCGGCGAGAAGAAGAATGGCCTGTTCGGAAACCTGATTGCCCT
GAGCCTGGGCCTGACCCCCAACTTCAAGAGCAACTTCGACCTGGCCGAGGATGCCAAACTGCAGCTGAGC
AAGGACACCTACGACGACGACCTGGACAACCTGCTGGCCCAGATCGGCGACCAGTACGCCGACCTGTTTC
TGGCCGCCAAGAACCTGTCCGACGCCATCCTGCTGAGCGACATCCTGAGAGTGAACACCGAGATCACCAA
GGCCCCCCTGAGCGCCTCTATGATCAAGAGATACGACGAGCACCACCAGGACCTGACCCTGCTGAAAGCT
CTCGTGCGGCAGCAGCTGCCTGAGAAGTACAAAGAGATTTTCTTCGACCAGAGCAAGAACGGCTACGCCG
GCTACATTGACGGCGGAGCCAGCCAGGAAGAGTTCTACAAGTTCATCAAGCCCATCCTGGAAAAGATGGA
CGGCACCGAGGAACTGCTCGTGAAGCTGAACAGAGAGGACCTGCTGCGGAAGCAGCGGACCTTCGACAAC
GGCAGCATCCCCCACCAGATCCACCTGGGAGAGCTGCACGCCATTCTGCGGCGGCAGGAAGATTTTTACC
CATTCCTGAAGGACAACCGGGAAAAGATCGAGAAGATCCTGACCTTCCGCATCCCCTACTACGTGGGCCC
TCTGGCCAGGGGAAACAGCAGATTCGCCTGGATGACCAGAAAGAGCGAGGAAACCATCACCCCCTGGAAC
TTCGAGGAAGTGGTGGACAAGGGCGCTTCCGCCCAGAGCTTCATCGAGCGGATGACCAACTTCGATAAGA
ACCTGCCCAACGAGAAGGTGCTGCCCAAGCACAGCCTGCTGTACGAGTACTTCACCGTGTATAACGAGCT
GACCAAAGTGAAATACGTGACCGAGGGAATGAGAAAGCCCGCCTTCCTGAGCGGCGAGCAGAAAAAGGCC
ATCGTGGACCTGCTGTTCAAGACCAACCGGAAAGTGACCGTGAAGCAGCTGAAAGAGGACTACTTCAAGA
AAATCGAGTGCTTCGACTCCGTGGAAATCTCCGGCGTGGAAGATCGGTTCAACGCCTCCCTGGGCACATA
CCACGATCTGCTGAAAATTATCAAGGACAAGGACTTCCTGGACAATGAGGAAAACGAGGACATTCTGGAA
GATATCGTGCTGACCCTGACACTGTTTGAGGACAGAGAGATGATCGAGGAACGGCTGAAAACCTATGCCC
ACCTGTTCGACGACAAAGTGATGAAGCAGCTGAAGCGGCGGAGATACACCGGCTGGGGCAGGCTGAGCCG
GAAGCTGATCAACGGCATCCGGGACAAGCAGTCCGGCAAGACAATCCTGGATTTCCTGAAGTCCGACGGC
TTCGCCAACAGAAACTTCATGCAGCTGATCCACGACGACAGCCTGACCTTTAAAGAGGACATCCAGAAAG
CCCAGGTGTCCGGCCAGGGCGATAGCCTGCACGAGCACATTGCCAATCTGGCCGGCAGCCCCGCCATTAA
GAAGGGCATCCTGCAGACAGTGAAGGTGGTGGACGAGCTCGTGAAAGTGATGGGCCGGCACAAGCCCGAG
AACATCGTGATCGAAATGGCCAGAGAGAACCAGACCACCCAGAAGGGACAGAAGAACAGCCGCGAGAGAA
TGAAGCGGATCGAAGAGGGCATCAAAGAGCTGGGCAGCCAGATCCTGAAAGAACACCCCGTGGAAAACAC
CCAGCTGCAGAACGAGAAGCTGTACCTGTACTACCTGCAGAATGGGCGGGATATGTACGTGGACCAGGAA
CTGGACATCAACCGGCTGTCCGACTACGATGTGGACCATATCGTGCCTCAGAGCTTTCTGAAGGACGACT
CCATCGACAACAAGGTGCTGACCAGAAGCGACAAGAACCGGGGCAAGAGCGACAACGTGCCCTCCGAAGA
GGTCGTGAAGAAGATGAAGAACTACTGGCGGCAGCTGCTGAACGCCAAGCTGATTACCCAGAGAAAGTTC
GACAATCTGACCAAGGCCGAGAGAGGCGGCCTGAGCGAACTGGATAAGGCCGGCTTCATCAAGAGACAGC
TGGTGGAAACCCGGCAGATCACAAAGCACGTGGCACAGATCCTGGACTCCCGGATGAACACTAAGTACGA
CGAGAATGACAAGCTGATCCGGGAAGTGAAAGTGATCACCCTGAAGTCCAAGCTGGTGTCCGATTTCCGG
AAGGATTTCCAGTTTTACAAAGTGCGCGAGATCAACAACTACCACCACGCCCACGACGCCTACCTGAACG
CCGTCGTGGGAACCGCCCTGATCAAAAAGTACCCTAAGCTGGAAAGCGAGTTCGTGTACGGCGACTACAA
GGTGTACGACGTGCGGAAGATGATCGCCAAGAGCGAGCAGGAAATCGGCAAGGCTACCGCCAAGTACTTC
TTCTACAGCAACATCATGAACTTTTTCAAGACCGAGATTACCCTGGCCAACGGCGAGATCCGGAAGCGGC
CTCTGATCGAGACAAACGGCGAAACCGGGGAGATCGTGTGGGATAAGGGCCGGGATTTTGCCACCGTGCG
GAAAGTGCTGAGCATGCCCCAAGTGAATATCGTGAAAAAGACCGAGGTGCAGACAGGCGGCTTCAGCAAA
GAGTCTATCCTGCCCAAGAGGAACAGCGATAAGCTGATCGCCAGAAAGAAGGACTGGGACCCTAAGAAGT
ACGGCGGCTTCGACAGCCCCACCGTGGCCTATTCTGTGCTGGTGGTGGCCAAAGTGGAAAAGGGCAAGTC
CAAGAAACTGAAGAGTGTGAAAGAGCTGCTGGGGATCACCATCATGGAAAGAAGCAGCTTCGAGAAGAAT
CCCATCGACTTTCTGGAAGCCAAGGGCTACAAAGAAGTGAAAAAGGACCTGATCATCAAGCTGCCTAAGT
ACTCCCTGTTCGAGCTGGAAAACGGCCGGAAGAGAATGCTGGCCTCTGCCGGCGAACTGCAGAAGGGAAA
CGAACTGGCCCTGCCCTCCAAATATGTGAACTTCCTGTACCTGGCCAGCCACTATGAGAAGCTGAAGGGC
TCCCCCGAGGATAATGAGCAGAAACAGCTGTTTGTGGAACAGCACAAGCACTACCTGGACGAGATCATCG
AGCAGATCAGCGAGTTCTCCAAGAGAGTGATCCTGGCCGACGCTAATCTGGACAAAGTGCTGTCCGCCTA
CAACAAGCACCGGGATAAGCCCATCAGAGAGCAGGCCGAGAATATCATCCACCTGTTTACCCTGACCAAT
CTGGGAGCCCCTGCCGCCTTCAAGTACTTTGACACCACCATCGACCGGAAGAGGTACACCAGCACCAAAG
AGGTGCTGGACGCCACCCTGATCCACCAGAGCATCACCGGCCTGTACGAGACACGGATCGACCTGTCTCA
GCTGGGAGGCGACAAAAGGCCGGCGGCCACGAAAAAGGCCGGCCAGGCAAAAAAGAAAAAGTAAGAATTC
CTAGAGCTCGCTGATCAGCCTCGACTGTGCCTTCTAGTTGCCAGCCATCTGTTGTTTGCCCCTCCCCCGT
GCCTTCCTTGACCCTGGAAGGTGCCACTCCCACTGTCCTTTCCTAATAAAATGAGGAAATTGCATCGCAT
TGTCTGAGTAGGTGTCATTCTATTCTGGGGGGTGGGGTGGGGCAGGACAGCAAGGGGGAGGATTGGGAAG
AGAATAGCAGGCATGCTGGGGAGCGGCCGCAGGAACCCCTAGTGATGGAGTTGGCCACTCCCTCTCTGCG
CGCTCGCTCGCTCACTGAGGCCGGGCGACCAAAGGTCGCCCGACGCCCGGGCTTTGCCCGGGCGGCCTCA
GTGAGCGAGCGAGCGCGCAGCTGCCTGCAGGGGCGCCTGATGCGGTATTTTCTCCTTACGCATCTGTGCG
GTATTTCACACCGCATA
[95 nt withheld, positions 5968-6062]
T
[46 nt withheld, positions 6064-6109]
C
[141 nt withheld, positions 6111-6251]
CCTTTGACGTTGGAGTCCACGTTCTTT
[37 nt withheld, positions 6279-6315]
ACTCTATCTCGGGCTATTCTTTTGATTTATAAGGGATTTTGCCGATTTCGGTCTATTGGTTAAAAAATGA
GCTGATTTAACAAAAATTTAACGCGAATTTTAACAAAATATTAACGTTTACAATTTTATGGTGCACTCTC
AGTACAATCTGCTCTGATGCCGCATAGTTAAGCCAGCCCCGACACCCGCCAACACCCGCTGACGCGCCCT
GACGGGCTTGTCTGCTCCCGGCATCCGCTTACAGACAAGCTGTGACCGTCTCCGGGAGCTGCATGTGTCA
GAGGTTTTCACCGTCATCACCGAAACGCGCGAGACGAAAGGGCCTCGTGATACGCCTATTTTTATAGGTT
AATGTCATGATAATAATGGTTTCTTAGACGTCAGGTGGCACTTTTCGGGGAAATGTGCGCGGAACCCCTA
TTTGTTTATTTTTCTAAATACATTCAAATATGTATCCGCTCATGAGACAATAACCCTGATAAATGCTTCA
ATAATATTGAAAAAGGAAGAGTATGAGTATTCAACATTTCCGTGTCGCCCTTATTCCCTTTTTTGCGGCA
TTTTGCCTTCCTGTTTTTGCTCACCCAGAAACGCTGGTGAAAGTAAAAGATGCTGAAGATCAGTTGGGTG
CACGAGTGGGTTACATCGAACTGGATCTCAACAGCGGTAAGATCCTTGAGAGTTTTCGCCCCGAAGAACG
TTTTCCAATGATGAGCACTTTTAAAGTTCTGCTATGTGGCGCGGTATTATCCCGTATTGACGCCGGGCAA
GAGCAACTCGGTCGCCGCATACACTATTCTCAGAATGACTTGGTTGAGTACTCACCAGTCACAGAAAAGC
ATCTTACGGATGGCATGACAGTAAGAGAATTATGCAGTGCTGCCATAACCATGAGTGATAACACTGCGGC
CAACTTACTTCTGACAACGATCGGAGGACCGAAGGAGCTAACCGCTTTTTTGCACAACATGGGGGATCAT
GTAACTCGCCTTGATCGTTGGGAACCGGAGCTGAATGAAGCCATACCAAACGACGAGCGTGACACCACGA
TGCCTGTAGCAATGGCAACAACGTTGCGCAAACTATTAACTGGCGAACTACTTACTCTAGCTTCCCGGCA
ACAATTAATAGACTGGATGGAGGCGGATAAAGTTGCAGGACCACTTCTGCGCTCGGCCCTTCCGGCTGGC
TGGTTTATTGCTGATAAATCTGGAGCCGGTGAGCGTGGAAGCCGCGGTATCATTGCAGCACTGGGGCCAG
ATGGTAAGCCCTCCCGTATCGTAGTTATCTACACGACGGGGAGTCAGGCAACTATGGATGAACGAAATAG
ACAGATCGCTGAGATAGGTGCCTCACTGATTAAGCATTGGTAACTGTCAGACCAAGTTTACTCATATATA
CTTTAGATTGATTTAAAACTTCATTTTTAATTTAAAAGGATCTAGGTGAAGATCCTTTTTGATAATCTCA
TGACCAAAATCCCTTAACGTGAGTTTTCGTTCCACTGAGCGTCAGACCCCGTAGAAAAGATCAAAGGATC
TTCTTGAGATCCTTTTTTTCTGCGCGTAATCTGCTGCTTGCAAACAAAAAAACCACCGCTACCAGCGGTG
GTTTGTTTGCCGGATCAAGAGCTACCAACTCTTTTTCCGAAGGTAACTGGCTTCAGCAGAGCGCAGATAC
CAAATACTGTTCTTCTAGTGTAGCCGTAGTTAGGCCACCACTTCAAGAACTCTGTAGCACCGCCTACATA
CCTCGCTCTGCTAATCCTGTTACCAGTGGCTGCTGCCAGTGGCGATAAGTCGTGTCTTACCGGGTTGGAC
TCAAGACGATAGTTACCGGATAAGGCGCAGCGGTCGGGCTGAACGGGGGGTTCGTGCACACAGCCCAGCT
TGGAGCGAACGACCTACACCGAACTGAGATACCTACAGCGTGAGCTATGAGAAAGCGCCACGCTTCCCGA
AGGGAGAAAGGCGGACAGGTATCCGGTAAGCGGCAGGGTCGGAACAGGAGAGCGCACGAGGGAGCTTCCA
GGGGGAAACGCCTGGTATCTTTATAGTCCTGTCGGGTTTCGCCACCTCTGACTTGAGCGTCGATTTTTGT
GATGCTCGTCAGGGGGGCGGAGCCTATGGAAAAACGCCAGCAACGCGGCCTTTTTACGGTTCCTGGCCTT
TTGCTGGCCTTTTGCTCACATGT
Features (pLannotate 1.2.2; 18 found; start..end, strand, type, name):
      1..241     +  promoter       U6 promoter: RNA polymerase III promoter for human U6 snRNA
    271..346     +  misc_RNA       gRNA scaffold: guide RNA scaffold for the Streptococcus pyogenes CRISPR/Cas9 system
    353..396     +  misc_RNA       gRNA scaffold (fragment): guide RNA scaffold for the Streptococcus pyogenes CRISPR/Cas9 system
    443..728     +  enhancer       CMV enhancer: human cytomegalovirus immediate early enhancer; contains an 18-bp deletion relative to the standard CMV enhancer
    730..1007    +  promoter       chicken β-actin promoter: No description available
   1008..1235    +  intron         hybrid intron: hybrid between chicken β-actin (CBA) and minute virus of mice (MMV) introns (Gray et al., 2011)
   1373..2974    +  CDS            Cas9(N): N-terminal portion of Streptococcus pyogenes Cas9 (Zetsche et al., 2015)
   2975..5473    +  CDS            Cas9(C): C-terminal portion of Streptococcus pyogenes Cas9 (Zetsche et al., 2015)
   5474..5521    +  CDS            nucleoplasmin NLS: bipartite nuclear localization signal from nucleoplasmin
   5555..5666    +  polyA_signal   bGH poly(A) signal: bovine growth hormone polyadenylation signal
   5771..5911    +  repeat_region  AAV2 ITR: inverted terminal repeat of adeno-associated virus serotype 2 inverted
   5916..5967    -  misc_feature   bom (fragment): basis of mobility region from pBR322
   5986..6441    +  rep_origin     f1 ori (sequence partly withheld): f1 bacteriophage origin of replication; arrow indicates direction of (+) strand synthesis
   6442..6491    -  misc_feature   bom (fragment): basis of mobility region from pBR322
   6593..6628    -  CDS            rop (fragment): Rop protein, which maintains plasmids at low copy number; rop
   6723..6827    +  promoter       AmpR promoter: bla
   6828..7688    +  CDS            AmpR: β-lactamase; bla; confers resistance to ampicillin, carbenicillin, and related antibiotics
   7859..8447    +  rep_origin     ori: high-copy-number ColE1/pMB1/pBR322/pUC origin of replication
