[The description below was written by a language model from this plasmid's Addgene catalogue record and pLannotate feature annotations shown in this document.]
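Description:
pX330_EZH2gRNA16 is a single-plasmid CRISPR/Cas9 construct built on the pX330 backbone, intended for transfection into mouse cells to cut near the 3' end of the Ezh2 gene. It is about 8.5 kb in total. It is propagated in E. coli through a high-copy ColE1/pUC-type origin and selected with ampicillin via the β-lactamase (AmpR) gene. An f1 phage origin is also present, along with small pBR322-derived bom and rop fragments that are backbone remnants rather than functional parts.

The plasmid carries two expression units. A human U6 RNA polymerase III promoter drives a single guide RNA made up of a 20-nucleotide spacer against mouse Ezh2 fused to the Streptococcus pyogenes gRNA scaffold. The spacer was inserted between the backbone's BbsI sites, which were destroyed during cloning. A partial second scaffold annotation lies just downstream. The second unit uses a hybrid CBh-type promoter (CMV enhancer, chicken β-actin promoter and a hybrid CBA/MVM intron) to express S. pyogenes Cas9. The annotation tool splits Cas9 into contiguous N- and C-terminal portions that together form one continuous coding region. This is followed by a C-terminal nucleoplasmin nuclear localization signal and a bovine growth hormone polyadenylation signal. A single AAV2 ITR is annotated after the poly(A) signal; with only one repeat listed, the table does not indicate a packageable AAV genome.

Targeting the 3' end of the gene would fit uses such as C-terminal modification or tagging of endogenous EZH2, but the record does not state the specific application and includes no donor template. The associated publication concerns the specificity of an EZH2 antibody.
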