Addgene plasmid #199588: pX330_EZH2gRNA16
Purpose: Contains guide RNA to 3' end of mouse EZH2 gene
Depositing lab: Mauro Calabrese. Depositing organization: University of North Carolina at Chapel Hill. Publication: A monoclonal antibody raised against human EZH2 cross-reacts with the RNA-binding protein SAFB. Cherney RE, Mills CA, Herring LE, Braceros AK, Calabrese JM. bioRxiv. 2023 Apr 3:2023.04.03.535391. doi: 10.1101/2023.04.03.535391. Preprint. PubMed 37066147.
Backbone
  Vector backbone: pX330 (Addgene#42230)
  Backbone manufacturer: Addgene #42230
  Backbone size w/o insert (bp): 8488
  Total vector size (bp): 8508
  Vector type: Mammalian Expression, Bacterial Expression, Mouse Targeting, CRISPR
Growth in bacteria
  Bacterial resistance: Ampicillin, 100 μg/mL
  Growth temperature: 37°C
  Growth strain: DH5alpha
  Copy number: Unknown
Gene/Insert
  Gene/Insert name: EZH2
  gRNA/shRNA sequence: tgaccagtcactatttgctg
  Species: M. musculus (mouse)
  Entrez Gene: Ezh2 (a.k.a. Enx-1, Enx1h, KMT6, mKIAA4065)
  Cloning method: Restriction Enzyme; 5′ cloning site BbsI (destroyed during cloning); 3′ cloning site BbsI (destroyed during cloning)
  Sequencing primers: 5′ ACTATCATATGCTTACCGTAAC
Terms and licenses: Academic/Nonprofit Terms; Industry Terms: Not Available to Industry
How to cite: pX330_EZH2gRNA16 was a gift from Mauro Calabrese (Addgene plasmid # 199588 ; http://n2t.net/addgene:199588 ; RRID:Addgene_199588)
